Addgene plasmid #118883: pOCC102
Purpose: shuttle vector for baculovirus production, using FlashBac bacmid; for recombinant protein with N-terminal HIS6-MBP tag, cleavable with 3C protease
Depositing lab: Marc Bickle & PEPC MPI CBG. Depositing organization: Max Planck Institute of Molecular Cell Biology and Genetics. Publication: FlexiBAC: a versatile, open-source baculovirus vector system for protein expression, secretion, and proteolytic processing. Lemaitre RP, Bogdanova A, Borgonovo B, Woodruff JB, Drechsel DN. BMC Biotechnol. 2019 Mar 29;19(1):20. doi: 10.1186/s12896-019-0512-z. PubMed 30925874.
Backbone
  Vector backbone: pOET1
  Backbone size w/o insert (bp): 4900
  Vector type: Insect Expression
Growth in bacteria
  Bacterial resistance: Ampicillin, 100 μg/mL
  Growth temperature: 37°C
  Growth strain: DB3.1
  Copy number: High Copy
Gene/Insert
  Gene/Insert name: NcoI-HIS6-MBP-3C-NotI-ccdB-AscI-stop-HindIII cassette
  Promoter: polH
  Tag / fusion protein: HIS6-MBP, cleavable with 3C protease (N terminal on backbone)
  Cloning method: Restriction Enzyme; 5′ cloning site NotI (unknown if destroyed); 3′ cloning site AscI (unknown if destroyed)
Terms and licenses: Academic/Nonprofit Terms; Industry Terms: Not Available to Industry
How to cite: pOCC102 was a gift from Marc Bickle & PEPC MPI CBG (Addgene plasmid # 118883 ; http://n2t.net/addgene:118883 ; RRID:Addgene_118883)
