[The description below was written by a language model from this plasmid's Addgene catalogue record and pLannotate feature annotations shown in this document.]
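Description:
pOCC102 is a baculovirus transfer (shuttle) vector built on the pOET1 backbone for insect cell expression. It is designed to recombine with a FlashBac bacmid to generate recombinant baculovirus. In E. coli it replicates from a high-copy ColE1/pUC-type origin and is selected with ampicillin through the bla gene. Because the empty vector carries the toxic ccdB gene, it is maintained in the ccdB-tolerant strain DB3.1. The feature tables also pick up small backbone remnants (fragments of lacZα, M13 ori, lacI and RSF ori, and a T7 promoter) that have no stated role in the design.

The expression cassette is driven by the very late AcMNPV polyhedrin (polH) promoter and encodes an N-terminal His6 tag followed by a signal-sequence-free E. coli maltose binding protein. According to the catalogue entry, a 3C protease cleavage site comes next. Downstream, NotI and AscI sites flank the ccdB stuffer and are followed by a stop codon. Replacing ccdB with a gene of interest gives counter-selection against uncut or religated parental vector in ordinary cloning strains, and yields a His6-MBP fusion whose tag can be removed with 3C protease after affinity purification. An SV40 polyadenylation signal and the polyhedrin 3' UTR follow the cassette. Upstream of the promoter lie the viral LEF-2 and ORF603 sequences, which together with the downstream polyhedrin-locus sequence presumably serve as the homology regions for recombination into the viral genome.

The two sequence records (sequencing result and depositor sequence) differ by one nucleotide in length and in their start point, but show the same 17 features in the same order. The 3C site itself is not annotated in either table.
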