Features (pLannotate 1.2.2; 17 found; start..end, strand, type, name):
     79..170     +  promoter       polyhedrin promoter: polh from Autographa californica; promoter for the baculovirus polyhedrin gene
    230..247     +  CDS            7xHis (fragment): 6xHis affinity tag
    260..1360    +  CDS            MBP: maltose binding protein from E. coli; malE (mutated); This version of the gene does not encode a signal sequence, so MBP will remain in the cytosol.
   1547..1849    +  CDS            ccdB: CCDB_ECOLI - Also known as G, letB, letD. Experimental evidence at protein level: Swiss-Prot protein existence level 1. Toxic component of a type II toxin-antitoxin (TA) system, functioning in plasmid maintainence. Responsible for the post- segregational killing (PSK) of plasmid-free cells, also referred to as a plasmid addiction system. Half-life of over 2 hours. Cell killing by CcdB is accompanied by filamentation, defects in chromosome and plasmid segregation, defects in cell division, formation of anucleate cells, decreased DNA synthesis and plasmid loss. Interferes with the activity of DN
   1919..2002    +  CDS            large T antigen (fragment): large T antigen from SV40 (simian virus 40)
   2025..2159    +  polyA_signal   SV40 poly(A) signal: SV40 polyadenylation signal
   2232..2604    +  3'UTR          polyhedrin 3' UTR: 3' UTR from the Autographa californica nucleopolyhedrovirus polyhedrin gene (Suzuki et al., 2006)
   2864..2911    -  CDS            lacI (fragment): lac repressor; lacI; The lac repressor binds to the lac operator to inhibit transcription in E. coli. This inhibition can be relieved by adding lactose or isopropyl-β-D-thiogalactopyranoside (IPTG).
   2948..2988    -  rep_origin     RSF ori (fragment): Plasmids containing the RSF 1030 origin of replication can be propagated in E. coli cells that contain additional plasmids with compatible origins.
   3066..3654    -  rep_origin     ori: high-copy-number ColE1/pMB1/pBR322/pUC origin of replication
   3825..4685    -  CDS            AmpR: β-lactamase; bla; confers resistance to ampicillin, carbenicillin, and related antibiotics
   4687..4791    -  promoter       AmpR promoter: bla
   4817..4948    -  rep_origin     M13 ori (fragment): M13 bacteriophage origin of replication; arrow indicates direction of (+) strand synthesis
   4969..5125    -  CDS            lacZα (fragment): LacZα fragment of β-galactosidase; lacZ fragment
   5134..5152    +  promoter       T7 promoter: promoter for bacteriophage T7 RNA polymerase
   5255..5884    +  CDS            LEF-2: LEF2_NPVAC - Experimental evidence at protein level: Swiss-Prot protein existence level 1. Plays an essential role in viral DNA replication. Does not seem to participate in the initiation step but is rather important for the amplification of DNA. Also required for expression from the vp39 and polh promoters. From Autographa californica nuclear polyhedrosis virus (AcMNPV).
   5925..6530    +  CDS            ORF603: baculovirus ORF603 protein
>Addgene plasmid #118883 | pOCC102 | depositor full sequence | sequence record 224673 | Full Sequence
AGCTGCCACCATTTTGTTCGCCCAGGACTCTAGCTATAGTTCTAGTGGTTGGCTACGTATACTCCGGAAT
ATTAATAGATCATGGAGATAATTAAAATGATAACCATCTCGCAAATAAATAAGTATTTTACTGTTTTCGT
AACAGTTTTGTAATAAAAAAACCTATAAATATTCCGGATTATTCATACCGTCCCACCATCGGGCGCGGAT
CGCCACCATGGGCAGCAGCCATCACCATCACCATCACAGCAGCGGCAGAATGAAAATCGAAGAAGGTAAA
CTGGTAATCTGGATTAACGGCGATAAAGGCTATAACGGTCTCGCTGAAGTCGGTAAGAAATTCGAGAAAG
ATACCGGAATTAAAGTCACCGTTGAGCATCCGGATAAACTGGAAGAGAAATTCCCACAGGTTGCGGCAAC
TGGCGATGGCCCTGACATTATCTTCTGGGCACACGACCGCTTTGGTGGCTACGCTCAATCTGGCCTGTTG
GCTGAAATCACCCCGGACAAAGCGTTCCAGGACAAGCTGTATCCGTTTACCTGGGATGCCGTACGTTACA
ACGGCAAGCTGATTGCTTACCCGATCGCTGTTGAAGCGTTATCGCTGATTTATAACAAAGATCTGCTGCC
GAACCCGCCAAAAACCTGGGAAGAGATCCCGGCGCTGGATAAAGAACTGAAAGCGAAAGGTAAGAGCGCG
CTGATGTTCAACCTGCAAGAACCGTACTTCACCTGGCCGCTGATTGCTGCTGACGGGGGTTATGCGTTCA
AGTATGAAAACGGCAAGTACGACATTAAAGACGTGGGCGTGGATAACGCTGGCGCGAAAGCGGGTCTGAC
CTTCCTGGTTGACCTGATTAAAAACAAACACATGAATGCAGACACCGATTACTCCATCGCAGAAGCTGCC
TTTAATAAAGGCGAAACAGCGATGACCATCAACGGCCCGTGGGCATGGTCCAACATCGACACCAGCAAAG
TGAATTATGGTGTAACGGTACTGCCGACCTTCAAGGGTCAACCATCCAAACCGTTCGTTGGCGTGCTGAG
CGCAGGTATTAACGCCGCCAGTCCGAACAAAGAGCTGGCAAAAGAGTTCCTCGAAAACTATCTGCTGACT
GATGAAGGTCTGGAAGCGGTTAATAAAGACAAACCGCTGGGTGCCGTAGCGCTGAAGTCTTACGAGGAAG
AGTTGGTGAAAGATCCGCGTATTGCCGCCACTATGGAAAACGCCCAGAAAGGTGAAATCATGCCGAACAT
CCCGCAGATGTCCGCTTTCTGGTATGCCGTGCGTACTGCGGTGATCAACGCCGCCAGCGGTCGTCAGACT
GTCGATGAAGCCCTGAAAGACGCGCAGACTAATTCGAGCTCGAACAACAACAACAATAACAATAACAACA
ACAGCAGCGGCAGACTGGAAGTTCTGTTCCAGGGGCCGGCGGCCGCAAGCGCTATGGCCACAACCTGTTA
CATTGCACAAGATAAAAATATATCATCACGAACAGTAAAACTGTCTGCTTACATAAACAGTAATACAAGG
GGTGTTATGCAGTTTAAGGTTTACACCTATAAAAGAGAGAGCCGTTATCGTCTGTTTGTGGATGTACAGA
GTGATATTATTGACACGCCCGGGCGACGGATGGTGATCCCCCTGGCCAGTGCCCGTCTGCTGTCAGATAA
AGTCTCCCGTGAACTTTACCCGGTGGTGCATATCGGGGATGAAAGCTGGCGCATGATGACCACCGATATG
GCCAGTGTGCCGGTCTCCGTTATCGGGGAAGAAGTGGCTGATCTCAGCCACCGCGAAAATGACATCAAAA
ACGCCATTAACCTGATGTTCTGGGGAATATAAATGTCAGGCTCCCTTATACACAGCCAGTGGCGCGCCGT
AATAGAAGCTTGTCGAGAAGTACTAGAGGATCATAATCAGCCATACCACATTTGTAGAGGTTTTACTTGC
TTTAAAAAACCTCCCACACCTCCCCCTGAACCTGAAACATAAAATGAATGCAATTGTTGTTGTTAACTTG
TTTATTGCAGCTTATAATGGTTACAAATAAAGCAATAGCATCACAAATTTCACAAATAAAGCATTTTTTT
CACTGCATTCTAGTTGTGGTTTGTCCAAACTCATCAATGTATCTTATCATGTCTGGATCTGATCACTGCT
TGAGCCTAGGAGATCCGAACCAGATAAGTGAAAGCCTGCATCCGCAGATCTTAATTAATAAAACACGATA
CATTGTTATTAGTACATTTATTAAGCGCTAGATTCTGTGCGTTGTTGATTTACAGACAATTGTTGTACGT
ATTTTAATAATTCATTAAATTTATAATCTTTAGGGTGGTATGTTAGAGCGAAAATCAAATGATTTTCAGC
GTCTTTATATCTGAATTTAAATATTAAATCCTCAATAGATTTGTAAAATAGGTTTCGATTAGTTTCAAAC
AAGGGTTGTTTTTCCGAACCGATGGCTGGACTATCTAATGGATTTTCGCTCAACGCCACAAAACTTGCCA
AATCTTGTAGCAGCAATCTAGCTTTGTCGATATTCGTTTGTGTTTTGTTTTGTAATAAAGGTTCGACGTC
GTTCAAAATATTATGCGCTTTTGTATTTCTTTCATCACTGTCGTTAGTGTACAATTGACTCGACGTAAAC
ACGTTAAATAACGCTTGGACATATTTAACATCGGGCGTGTTAGCTTTATTAGGCCGATTATCGTCGTCGT
CCCAACCCTCGTCGTTAGAAGTTGCTTCCGAAGACGATTTTGCCATAGCCACACGACGCCTATTAATTGT
GTCGGCTAACACGTCCGCGATCAAATTTGTAGTTGAGCTTTTTGGGCCTCATGGGCCTTCCGCTCACTGC
CCGCTTTCCAGTCGGGAAACCTGTCGTGCCAGCTGCATTAACATGGTCATAGCTGTTTCCTTGCGTATTG
GGCGCTCTCCGCTTCCTCGCTCACTGACTCGCTGCGCTCGGTCGTTCGGGTAAAGCCTGGGGTGCCTAAT
GAGCAAAAGGCCAGCAAAAGGCCAGGAACCGTAAAAAGGCCGCGTTGCTGGCGTTTTTCCATAGGCTCCG
CCCCCCTGACGAGCATCACAAAAATCGACGCTCAAGTCAGAGGTGGCGAAACCCGACAGGACTATAAAGA
TACCAGGCGTTTCCCCCTGGAAGCTCCCTCGTGCGCTCTCCTGTTCCGACCCTGCCGCTTACCGGATACC
TGTCCGCCTTTCTCCCTTCGGGAAGCGTGGCGCTTTCTCATAGCTCACGCTGTAGGTATCTCAGTTCGGT
GTAGGTCGTTCGCTCCAAGCTGGGCTGTGTGCACGAACCCCCCGTTCAGCCCGACCGCTGCGCCTTATCC
GGTAACTATCGTCTTGAGTCCAACCCGGTAAGACACGACTTATCGCCACTGGCAGCAGCCACTGGTAACA
GGATTAGCAGAGCGAGGTATGTAGGCGGTGCTACAGAGTTCTTGAAGTGGTGGCCTAACTACGGCTACAC
TAGAAGAACAGTATTTGGTATCTGCGCTCTGCTGAAGCCAGTTACCTTCGGAAAAAGAGTTGGTAGCTCT
TGATCCGGCAAACAAACCACCGCTGGTAGCGGTGGTTTTTTTGTTTGCAAGCAGCAGATTACGCGCAGAA
AAAAAGGATCTCAAGAAGATCCTTTGATCTTTTCTACGGGGTCTGACGCTCAGTGGAACGAAAACTCACG
TTAAGGGATTTTGGTCATGAGATTATCAAAAAGGATCTTCACCTAGATCCTTTTAAATTAAAAATGAAGT
TTTAAATCAATCTAAAGTATATATGAGTAAACTTGGTCTGACAGTTACCAATGCTTAATCAGTGAGGCAC
CTATCTCAGCGATCTGTCTATTTCGTTCATCCATAGTTGCCTGACTCCCCGTCGTGTAGATAACTACGAT
ACGGGAGGGCTTACCATCTGGCCCCAGTGCTGCAATGATACCGCGAGACCCACGCTCACCGGCTCCAGAT
TTATCAGCAATAAACCAGCCAGCCGGAAGGGCCGAGCGCAGAAGTGGTCCTGCAACTTTATCCGCCTCCA
TCCAGTCTATTAATTGTTGCCGGGAAGCTAGAGTAAGTAGTTCGCCAGTTAATAGTTTGCGCAACGTTGT
TGCCATTGCTGCAGGCATCGTGGTGTCACGCTCGTCGTTTGGTATGGCTTCATTCAGCTCCGGTTCCCAA
CGATCAAGGCGAGTTACATGATCCCCCATGTTGTGCAAAAAAGCGGTTAGCTCCTTCGGTCCTCCGATCG
TTGTCAGAAGTAAGTTGGCCGCAGTGTTATCACTCATGGTTATGGCAGCACTGCATAATTCTCTTACTGT
CATGCCATCCGTAAGATGCTTTTCTGTGACTGGTGAGTACTCAACCAAGTCATTCTGAGAATAGTGTATG
CGGCGACCGAGTTGCTCTTGCCCGGCGTCAACACGGGATAATACCGCGCCACATAGCAGAACTTTAAAAG
TGCTCATCATTGGAAAACGTTCTTCGGGGCGAAAACTCTCAAGGATCTTACCGCTGTTGAGATCCAGTTC
GATGTAACCCACTCGTGCACCCAACTGATCTTCAGCATCTTTTACTTTCACCAGCGTTTCTGGGTGAGCA
AAAACAGGAAGGCAAAATGCCGCAAAAAAGGGAATAAGGGCGACACGGAAATGTTGAATACTCATTACTC
TTCCTTTTTCAATATTATTGAAGCATTTATCAGGGTTATTGTCTCATGAGCGGATACATATTTGAATGTA
TTTAGAAAAATAAACAAATAGGGGTTCCGCGCACATTTCCCCGAAAAGTGCCACCTAAATTGTAAGCGTT
AATATTTTGTTAAAATTCGCGTTAAATTTTTGTTAAATCAGCTCATTTTTTAACCAATAGGCCGAAATCG
GCAAAATCCCTTATAAATCAAAAGAATAGACCGAGATAGGGTTGAGTGGCCGCTACAGGGCGCTCCCATT
CGCCATTCAGGCTGCGCAACTGTTGGGAAGGGCGTTTCGGTGCGGGCCTCTTCGCTATTACGCCAGCTGG
CGAAAGGGGGATGTGCTGCAAGGCGATTAAGTTGGGTAACGCCAGGGTTTTCCCAGTCACGACGTTGTAA
AACGACGGCCAGTGAGCGCGACGTAATACGACTCACTATAGGGCGAATTGGCGGAAGGCCGTCAAGGCCG
TGACGTTAAAACTATTAAGCCATCCAATCGACCGTTAGTCGAATCAGGACCGCTGGTGCGAGAAGCCGCG
AAGTATGGCGAATGCATCGTATAACGTGTGGAGTCCGCTCATTAGAGCGTCATGTTTAGACAAGAAAGCT
ACATATTTAATTGATCCCGATGATTTTATTGATAAATTGACCCTAACTCCATACACGGTATTCTACAATG
GCGGGGTTTTGGTCAAAATTTCCGGACTGCGATTGTACATGCTGTTAACGGCTCCGCCCACTATTAATGA
AATTAAAAATTCCAATTTTAAAAAACGCAGCAAGAGAAACATTTGTATGAAAGAATGCGTAGAAGGAAAG
AAAAATGTCGTGGACATGCTGAACAACAAGATTAATATGCCTCCGTGTATAAAAAAAATATTGAACGATT
TGAAAGAAAACAATGTACCGCGCGGCGGTATGTACAGGAAGAGGTTTATACTAAACTGTTACATTGCAAA
CGTGGTTTCGTGTGCCAAGTGTGAAAACCGATGTTTAATCAAGGCTCTGACGCATTTCTACAACCACGAC
TCCAAGTGTGTGGGTGAAGTCATGCATCTTTTAATCAAATCCCAAGATGTGTATAAACCACCAAACTGCC
AAAAAATGAAAACTGTGGACAAGCTCTGTCCGTTTGCTGGCAACTGCAAGGGTCTCAATCCTATTTGTAA
TTATTGAATAATAAAACAATTATAAATGCTAAATTTGTTTTTTATTAACGATACAAACCAAACGCAACAA
GAACATTTGTAGTATTATCTATAATTGAAAACGCGTAGTTATAATCGCTGAGGTAATATTTAAAATCATT
TTCAAATGATTCACAGTTAATTTGCGACAATATAATTTTATTTTCACATAAACTAGACGCCTTGTCGTCT
TCTTCTTCGTATTCCTTCTCTTTTTCATTTTTCTCCTCATAAAAATTAACATAGTTATTATCGTATCCAT
ATATGTATCTATCGTATAGAGTAAATTTTTTGTTGTCATAAATATATATGTCTTTTTTAATGGGGTGTAT
AGTACCGCTGCGCATAGTTTTTCTGTAATTTACAACAGTGCTATTTTCTGGTAGTTCTTCGGAGTGTGTT
GCTTTAATTATTAAATTTATATAATCAATGAATTTGGGATCGTCGGTTTTGTACAATATGTTGCCGGCAT
AGTACGCAGCTTCTTCTAGTTCAATTACACCATTTTTTAGCAGCACCGGATTAACATAACTTTCCAAAAT
GTTGTACGAACCGTTAAACAAAAACAGTTCACCTCCCTTTTCTATACTATTGTCTGCGAGCAGTTGTTTG
TTGTTAAAAATAACAGCCATTGTAATGAGACGCACAAACTAATATCACA
