Features (pLannotate 1.2.2; 17 found; start..end, strand, type, name):
     60..77      +  CDS            7xHis (fragment): 6xHis affinity tag
     90..1190    +  CDS            MBP: maltose binding protein from E. coli; malE (mutated); This version of the gene does not encode a signal sequence, so MBP will remain in the cytosol.
   1377..1679    +  CDS            ccdB: CCDB_ECOLI - Also known as G, letB, letD. Experimental evidence at protein level: Swiss-Prot protein existence level 1. Toxic component of a type II toxin-antitoxin (TA) system, functioning in plasmid maintainence. Responsible for the post- segregational killing (PSK) of plasmid-free cells, also referred to as a plasmid addiction system. Half-life of over 2 hours. Cell killing by CcdB is accompanied by filamentation, defects in chromosome and plasmid segregation, defects in cell division, formation of anucleate cells, decreased DNA synthesis and plasmid loss. Interferes with the activity of DN
   1749..1832    +  CDS            large T antigen (fragment): large T antigen from SV40 (simian virus 40)
   1855..1989    +  polyA_signal   SV40 poly(A) signal: SV40 polyadenylation signal
   2062..2434    +  3'UTR          polyhedrin 3' UTR: 3' UTR from the Autographa californica nucleopolyhedrovirus polyhedrin gene (Suzuki et al., 2006)
   2694..2741    -  CDS            lacI (fragment): lac repressor; lacI; The lac repressor binds to the lac operator to inhibit transcription in E. coli. This inhibition can be relieved by adding lactose or isopropyl-β-D-thiogalactopyranoside (IPTG).
   2778..2818    -  rep_origin     RSF ori (fragment): Plasmids containing the RSF 1030 origin of replication can be propagated in E. coli cells that contain additional plasmids with compatible origins.
   2896..3484    -  rep_origin     ori: high-copy-number ColE1/pMB1/pBR322/pUC origin of replication
   3655..4515    -  CDS            AmpR: β-lactamase; bla; confers resistance to ampicillin, carbenicillin, and related antibiotics
   4516..4620    -  promoter       AmpR promoter: bla
   4646..4777    -  rep_origin     M13 ori (fragment): M13 bacteriophage origin of replication; arrow indicates direction of (+) strand synthesis
   4798..4954    -  CDS            lacZα (fragment): LacZα fragment of β-galactosidase; lacZ fragment
   4963..4981    +  promoter       T7 promoter: promoter for bacteriophage T7 RNA polymerase
   5084..5713    +  CDS            LEF-2: LEF2_NPVAC - Experimental evidence at protein level: Swiss-Prot protein existence level 1. Plays an essential role in viral DNA replication. Does not seem to participate in the initiation step but is rather important for the amplification of DNA. Also required for expression from the vp39 and polh promoters. From Autographa californica nuclear polyhedrosis virus (AcMNPV).
   5754..6359    +  CDS            ORF603: baculovirus ORF603 protein
   6467..6558    +  promoter       polyhedrin promoter: polh from Autographa californica; promoter for the baculovirus polyhedrin gene
>Addgene plasmid #118883 | pOCC102 | addgene full sequence | sequence record 232315 | Addgene NGS Result
ATTCCGGATTATTCATACCGTCCCACCATCGGGCGCGGATCGCCACCATGGGCAGCAGCCATCACCATCA
CCATCACAGCAGCGGCAGAATGAAAATCGAAGAAGGTAAACTGGTAATCTGGATTAACGGCGATAAAGGC
TATAACGGTCTCGCTGAAGTCGGTAAGAAATTCGAGAAAGATACCGGAATTAAAGTCACCGTTGAGCATC
CGGATAAACTGGAAGAGAAATTCCCACAGGTTGCGGCAACTGGCGATGGCCCTGACATTATCTTCTGGGC
ACACGACCGCTTTGGTGGCTACGCTCAATCTGGCCTGTTGGCTGAAATCACCCCGGACAAAGCGTTCCAG
GACAAGCTGTATCCGTTTACCTGGGATGCCGTACGTTACAACGGCAAGCTGATTGCTTACCCGATCGCTG
TTGAAGCGTTATCGCTGATTTATAACAAAGATCTGCTGCCGAACCCGCCAAAAACCTGGGAAGAGATCCC
GGCGCTGGATAAAGAACTGAAAGCGAAAGGTAAGAGCGCGCTGATGTTCAACCTGCAAGAACCGTACTTC
ACCTGGCCGCTGATTGCTGCTGACGGGGGTTATGCGTTCAAGTATGAAAACGGCAAGTACGACATTAAAG
ACGTGGGCGTGGATAACGCTGGCGCGAAAGCGGGTCTGACCTTCCTGGTTGACCTGATTAAAAACAAACA
CATGAATGCAGACACCGATTACTCCATCGCAGAAGCTGCCTTTAATAAAGGCGAAACAGCGATGACCATC
AACGGCCCGTGGGCATGGTCCAACATCGACACCAGCAAAGTGAATTATGGTGTAACGGTACTGCCGACCT
TCAAGGGTCAACCATCCAAACCGTTCGTTGGCGTGCTGAGCGCAGGTATTAACGCCGCCAGTCCGAACAA
AGAGCTGGCAAAAGAGTTCCTCGAAAACTATCTGCTGACTGATGAAGGTCTGGAAGCGGTTAATAAAGAC
AAACCGCTGGGTGCCGTAGCGCTGAAGTCTTACGAGGAAGAGTTGGTGAAAGATCCGCGTATTGCCGCCA
CTATGGAAAACGCCCAGAAAGGTGAAATCATGCCGAACATCCCGCAGATGTCCGCTTTCTGGTATGCCGT
GCGTACTGCGGTGATCAACGCCGCCAGCGGTCGTCAGACTGTCGATGAAGCCCTGAAAGACGCGCAGACT
AATTCGAGCTCGAACAACAACAACAATAACAATAACAACAACAGCAGCGGCAGACTGGAAGTTCTGTTCC
AGGGGCCGGCGGCCGCAAGCGCTATGGCCACAACCTGTTACATTGCACAAGATAAAAATATATCATCACG
AACAGTAAAACTGTCTGCTTACATAAACAGTAATACAAGGGGTGTTATGCAGTTTAAGGTTTACACCTAT
AAAAGAGAGAGCCGTTATCGTCTGTTTGTGGATGTACAGAGTGATATTATTGACACGCCCGGGCGACGGA
TGGTGATCCCCCTGGCCAGTGCCCGTCTGCTGTCAGATAAAGTCTCCCGTGAACTTTACCCGGTGGTGCA
TATCGGGGATGAAAGCTGGCGCATGATGACCACCGATATGGCCAGTGTGCCGGTCTCCGTTATCGGGGAA
GAAGTGGCTGATCTCAGCCACCGCGAAAATGACATCAAAAACGCCATTAACCTGATGTTCTGGGGAATAT
AAATGTCAGGCTCCCTTATACACAGCCAGTGGCGCGCCGTAATAGAAGCTTGTCGAGAAGTACTAGAGGA
TCATAATCAGCCATACCACATTTGTAGAGGTTTTACTTGCTTTAAAAAACCTCCCACACCTCCCCCTGAA
CCTGAAACATAAAATGAATGCAATTGTTGTTGTTAACTTGTTTATTGCAGCTTATAATGGTTACAAATAA
AGCAATAGCATCACAAATTTCACAAATAAAGCATTTTTTTCACTGCATTCTAGTTGTGGTTTGTCCAAAC
TCATCAATGTATCTTATCATGTCTGGATCTGATCACTGCTTGAGCCTAGGAGATCCGAACCAGATAAGTG
AAAGCCTGCATCCGCAGATCTTAATTAATAAAACACGATACATTGTTATTAGTACATTTATTAAGCGCTA
GATTCTGTGCGTTGTTGATTTACAGACAATTGTTGTACGTATTTTAATAATTCATTAAATTTATAATCTT
TAGGGTGGTATGTTAGAGCGAAAATCAAATGATTTTCAGCGTCTTTATATCTGAATTTAAATATTAAATC
CTCAATAGATTTGTAAAATAGGTTTCGATTAGTTTCAAACAAGGGTTGTTTTTCCGAACCGATGGCTGGA
CTATCTAATGGATTTTCGCTCAACGCCACAAAACTTGCCAAATCTTGTAGCAGCAATCTAGCTTTGTCGA
TATTCGTTTGTGTTTTGTTTTGTAATAAAGGTTCGACGTCGTTCAAAATATTATGCGCTTTTGTATTTCT
TTCATCACTGTCGTTAGTGTACAATTGACTCGACGTAAACACGTTAAATAACGCTTGGACATATTTAACA
TCGGGCGTGTTAGCTTTATTAGGCCGATTATCGTCGTCGTCCCAACCCTCGTCGTTAGAAGTTGCTTCCG
AAGACGATTTTGCCATAGCCACACGACGCCTATTAATTGTGTCGGCTAACACGTCCGCGATCAAATTTGT
AGTTGAGCTTTTTGGGCCTCATGGGCCTTCCGCTCACTGCCCGCTTTCCAGTCGGGAAACCTGTCGTGCC
AGCTGCATTAACATGGTCATAGCTGTTTCCTTGCGTATTGGGCGCTCTCCGCTTCCTCGCTCACTGACTC
GCTGCGCTCGGTCGTTCGGGTAAAGCCTGGGGTGCCTAATGAGCAAAAGGCCAGCAAAAGGCCAGGAACC
GTAAAAAGGCCGCGTTGCTGGCGTTTTTCCATAGGCTCCGCCCCCCTGACGAGCATCACAAAAATCGACG
CTCAAGTCAGAGGTGGCGAAACCCGACAGGACTATAAAGATACCAGGCGTTTCCCCCTGGAAGCTCCCTC
GTGCGCTCTCCTGTTCCGACCCTGCCGCTTACCGGATACCTGTCCGCCTTTCTCCCTTCGGGAAGCGTGG
CGCTTTCTCATAGCTCACGCTGTAGGTATCTCAGTTCGGTGTAGGTCGTTCGCTCCAAGCTGGGCTGTGT
GCACGAACCCCCCGTTCAGCCCGACCGCTGCGCCTTATCCGGTAACTATCGTCTTGAGTCCAACCCGGTA
AGACACGACTTATCGCCACTGGCAGCAGCCACTGGTAACAGGATTAGCAGAGCGAGGTATGTAGGCGGTG
CTACAGAGTTCTTGAAGTGGTGGCCTAACTACGGCTACACTAGAAGAACAGTATTTGGTATCTGCGCTCT
GCTGAAGCCAGTTACCTTCGGAAAAAGAGTTGGTAGCTCTTGATCCGGCAAACAAACCACCGCTGGTAGC
GGTGGTTTTTTTGTTTGCAAGCAGCAGATTACGCGCAGAAAAAAAGGATCTCAAGAAGATCCTTTGATCT
TTTCTACGGGGTCTGACGCTCAGTGGAACGAAAACTCACGTTAAGGGATTTTGGTCATGAGATTATCAAA
AAGGATCTTCACCTAGATCCTTTTAAATTAAAAATGAAGTTTTAAATCAATCTAAAGTATATATGAGTAA
ACTTGGTCTGACAGTTACCAATGCTTAATCAGTGAGGCACCTATCTCAGCGATCTGTCTATTTCGTTCAT
CCATAGTTGCCTGACTCCCCGTCGTGTAGATAACTACGATACGGGAGGGCTTACCATCTGGCCCCAGTGC
TGCAATGATACCGCGAGAACCACGCTCACCGGCTCCAGATTTATCAGCAATAAACCAGCCAGCCGGAAGG
GCCGAGCGCAGAAGTGGTCCTGCAACTTTATCCGCCTCCATCCAGTCTATTAATTGTTGCCGGGAAGCTA
GAGTAAGTAGTTCGCCAGTTAATAGTTTGCGCAACGTTGTTGCCATTGCTACAGGCATCGTGGTGTCACG
CTCGTCGTTTGGTATGGCTTCATTCAGCTCCGGTTCCCAACGATCAAGGCGAGTTACATGATCCCCCATG
TTGTGCAAAAAAGCGGTTAGCTCCTTCGGTCCTCCGATCGTTGTCAGAAGTAAGTTGGCCGCAGTGTTAT
CACTCATGGTTATGGCAGCACTGCATAATTCTCTTACTGTCATGCCATCCGTAAGATGCTTTTCTGTGAC
TGGTGAGTACTCAACCAAGTCATTCTGAGAATAGTGTATGCGGCGACCGAGTTGCTCTTGCCCGGCGTCA
ATACGGGATAATACCGCGCCACATAGCAGAACTTTAAAAGTGCTCATCATTGGAAAACGTTCTTCGGGGC
GAAAACTCTCAAGGATCTTACCGCTGTTGAGATCCAGTTCGATGTAACCCACTCGTGCACCCAACTGATC
TTCAGCATCTTTTACTTTCACCAGCGTTTCTGGGTGAGCAAAAACAGGAAGGCAAAATGCCGCAAAAAAG
GGAATAAGGGCGACACGGAAATGTTGAATACTCATACTCTTCCTTTTTCAATATTATTGAAGCATTTATC
AGGGTTATTGTCTCATGAGCGGATACATATTTGAATGTATTTAGAAAAATAAACAAATAGGGGTTCCGCG
CACATTTCCCCGAAAAGTGCCACCTAAATTGTAAGCGTTAATATTTTGTTAAAATTCGCGTTAAATTTTT
GTTAAATCAGCTCATTTTTTAACCAATAGGCCGAAATCGGCAAAATCCCTTATAAATCAAAAGAATAGAC
CGAGATAGGGTTGAGTGGCCGCTACAGGGCGCTCCCATTCGCCATTCAGGCTGCGCAACTGTTGGGAAGG
GCGTTTCGGTGCGGGCCTCTTCGCTATTACGCCAGCTGGCGAAAGGGGGATGTGCTGCAAGGCGATTAAG
TTGGGTAACGCCAGGGTTTTCCCAGTCACGACGTTGTAAAACGACGGCCAGTGAGCGCGACGTAATACGA
CTCACTATAGGGCGAATTGGCGGAAGGCCGTCAAGGCCGTGACGTTAAAACTATTAAGCCATCCAATCGA
CCGTTAGTCGAATCAGGACCGCTGGTGCGAGAAGCCGCGAAGTATGGCGAATGCATCGTATAACGTGTGG
AGTCCGCTCATTAGAGCGTCATGTTTAGACAAGAAAGCTACATATTTAATTGATCCCGATGATTTTATTG
ATAAATTGACCCTAACTCCATACACGGTATTCTACAATGGCGGGGTTTTGGTCAAAATTTCCGGACTGCG
ATTGTACATGCTGTTAACGGCTCCGCCCACTATTAATGAAATTAAAAATTCCAATTTTAAAAAACGCAGC
AAGAGAAACATTTGTATGAAAGAATGCGTAGAAGGAAAGAAAAATGTCGTGGACATGCTGAACAACAAGA
TTAATATGCCTCCGTGTATAAAAAAAATATTGAACGATTTGAAAGAAAACAATGTACCGCGCGGCGGTAT
GTACAGGAAGAGGTTTATACTAAACTGTTACATTGCAAACGTGGTTTCGTGTGCCAAGTGTGAAAACCGA
TGTTTAATCAAGGCTCTGACGCATTTCTACAACCACGACTCCAAGTGTGTGGGTGAAGTCATGCATCTTT
TAATCAAATCCCAAGATGTGTATAAACCACCAAACTGCCAAAAAATGAAAACTGTGGACAAGCTCTGTCC
GTTTGCTGGCAACTGCAAGGGTCTCAATCCTATTTGTAATTATTGAATAATAAAACAATTATAAATGCTA
AATTTGTTTTTTATTAACGATACAAACCAAACGCAACAAGAACATTTGTAGTATTATCTATAATTGAAAA
CGCGTAGTTATAATCGCTGAGGTAATATTTAAAATCATTTTCAAATGATTCACAGTTAATTTGCGACAAT
ATAATTTTATTTTCACATAAACTAGACGCCTTGTCGTCTTCTTCTTCGTATTCCTTCTCTTTTTCATTTT
TCTCCTCATAAAAATTAACATAGTTATTATCGTATCCATATATGTATCTATCGTATAGAGTAAATTTTTT
GTTGTCATAAATATATATGTCTTTTTTAATGGGGTGTATAGTACCGCTGCGCATAGTTTTTCTGTAATTT
ACAACAGTGCTATTTTCTGGTAGTTCTTCGGAGTGTGTTGCTTTAATTATTAAATTTATATAATCAATGA
ATTTGGGATCGTCGGTTTTGTACAATATGTTGCCGGCATAGTACGCAGCTTCTTCTAGTTCAATTACACC
ATTTTTTAGCAGCACCGGATTAACATAACTTTCCAAAATGTTGTACGAACCGTTAAACAAAAACAGTTCA
CCTCCCTTTTCTATACTATTGTCTGCGAGCAGTTGTTTGTTGTTAAAAATAACAGCCATTGTAATGAGAC
GCACAAACTAATATCACAAGCTGCCACCATTTTGTTCGCCCAGGACTCTAGCTATAGTTCTAGTGGTTGG
CTACGTATACTCCGGAATATTAATAGATCATGGAGATAATTAAAATGATAACCATCTCGCAAATAAATAA
GTATTTTACTGTTTTCGTAACAGTTTTGTAATAAAAAAACCTATAAAT
